Addgene plasmid #106838: gh180
Purpose: expression of gRNA targeting GYG1
Depositing lab: Eric-Paul Bennett. Depositing organization: University of Copenhagen. Publication: A validated gRNA library for CRISPR/Cas9 targeting of the human glycosyltransferase genome. Narimatsu Y, Joshi HJ, Zhang Y, Gomes C, Chen YH, Lorenzetti F, Furukawa S, Schjoldager K, Hansen L, Clausen H, Bennett EP, Wandall HH. Glycobiology. 2018 Jan 5. pii: 4791732. doi: 10.1093/glycob/cwx101. PubMed 29315387.
Backbone
  Vector backbone: EPB104
  Backbone manufacturer: Eric-Paul Bennett (Addgene plasmid # 68369)
  Backbone size w/o insert (bp): 2376
  Vector type: Mammalian Expression
Growth in bacteria
  Bacterial resistance: Ampicillin, 100 μg/mL
  Growth temperature: 37°C
  Growth strain: DH5alpha
  Copy number: High Copy
Gene/Insert
  Gene/Insert name: GYG1
  gRNA/shRNA sequence: GACCAGGGCACCTTTGGCGT
  Species: H. sapiens (human)
  Entrez Gene: GYG1 (a.k.a. GSD15, GYG)
  Cloning method: Restriction Enzyme; 5′ cloning site unknown (unknown if destroyed); 3′ cloning site unknown (unknown if destroyed)
  Sequencing primers: 5′ T7NP
Terms and licenses: Academic/Nonprofit Terms; Industry Terms: Not Available to Industry
How to cite: gh180 was a gift from Eric-Paul Bennett (Addgene plasmid # 106838 ; http://n2t.net/addgene:106838 ; RRID:Addgene_106838)
