[The description below was written by a language model from this plasmid's Addgene catalogue record and pLannotate feature annotations shown in this document.]
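Description:
gh180 is a small mammalian expression plasmid (about 2.7 kb in the sequenced record) that produces a single CRISPR guide RNA directed against human GYG1, the gene also known as GYG or GSD15. It is built on the EPB104 guide RNA cloning backbone and belongs to a validated gRNA collection covering the human glycosyltransferase genes. In bacteria it is maintained through a high-copy ColE1/pUC-type origin and selected with ampicillin via the β-lactamase gene and its native promoter.

The functional cassette is compact. A human U6 RNA polymerase III promoter sits immediately upstream of a short gap that accommodates the 20-nucleotide GYG1 targeting spacer, followed by the Streptococcus pyogenes Cas9 guide RNA scaffold. Transcription from U6 therefore yields a complete single guide RNA that can direct SpCas9 to the GYG1 locus. The plasmid carries no Cas9 coding sequence and no mammalian selection marker or reporter in the annotated features, so the nuclease has to be supplied from a separate construct or a Cas9-expressing cell line.

The remaining annotations are short fragments of lacI, an RSF origin, an M13 origin and lacZα. These appear to be remnants of the parental cloning vector rather than working elements. A T7 promoter lies just upstream of the U6 cassette on the circular map, in the region of the listed sequencing primer. The restriction sites used to insert the spacer are not recorded. Typical use is transient co-delivery with Cas9 into human cells to disrupt GYG1.
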