Features (pLannotate 1.2.2; 10 found; start..end, strand, type, name):
      1..241     +  promoter       U6 promoter: RNA polymerase III promoter for human U6 snRNA
    270..345     +  misc_RNA       gRNA scaffold: guide RNA scaffold for the Streptococcus pyogenes CRISPR/Cas9 system
    392..439     -  CDS            lacI (fragment): lac repressor; lacI; The lac repressor binds to the lac operator to inhibit transcription in E. coli. This inhibition can be relieved by adding lactose or isopropyl-β-D-thiogalactopyranoside (IPTG).
    476..516     -  rep_origin     RSF ori (fragment): Plasmids containing the RSF 1030 origin of replication can be propagated in E. coli cells that contain additional plasmids with compatible origins.
    594..1182    -  rep_origin     ori: high-copy-number ColE1/pMB1/pBR322/pUC origin of replication
   1353..2213    -  CDS            AmpR: β-lactamase; bla; confers resistance to ampicillin, carbenicillin, and related antibiotics
   2214..2318    -  promoter       AmpR promoter: bla
   2344..2475    -  rep_origin     M13 ori (fragment): M13 bacteriophage origin of replication; arrow indicates direction of (+) strand synthesis
   2496..2652    -  CDS            lacZα (fragment): LacZα fragment of β-galactosidase; lacZ fragment
   2661..2679    +  promoter       T7 promoter: promoter for bacteriophage T7 RNA polymerase
>Addgene plasmid #106838 | gh180 | addgene full sequence | sequence record 243065 | Addgene NGS Result
GAGGGCCTATTTCCCATGATTCCTTCATATTTGCATATACGATACAAGGCTGTTAGAGAGATAATTGGAA
TTAATTTGACTGTAAACACAAAGATATTAGTACAAAATACGTGACGTAGAAAGTAATAATTTCTTGGGTA
GTTTGCAGTTTTAAAATTATGTTTTAAAATGGACTATCATATGCTTACCGTAACTTGAAAGTATTTCGAT
TTCTTGGCTTTATATATCTTGTGGAAAGGACGAAACACCGACCAGGGCACCTTTGGCGTGTTTTAGAGCT
AGAAATAGCAAGTTAAAATAAGGCTAGTCCGTTATCAACTTGAAAAAGTGGCACCGAGTCGGTGCTTTTT
TTGGTACCTGGAGCACAAGACTGGCCTCATGGGCCTTCCGCTCACTGCCCGCTTTCCAGTCGGGAAACCT
GTCGTGCCAGCTGCATTAACATGGTCATAGCTGTTTCCTTGCGTATTGGGCGCTCTCCGCTTCCTCGCTC
ACTGACTCGCTGCGCTCGGTCGTTCGGGTAAAGCCTGGGGTGCCTAATGAGCAAAAGGCCAGCAAAAGGC
CAGGAACCGTAAAAAGGCCGCGTTGCTGGCGTTTTTCCATAGGCTCCGCCCCCCTGACGAGCATCACAAA
AATCGACGCTCAAGTCAGAGGTGGCGAAACCCGACAGGACTATAAAGATACCAGGCGTTTCCCCCTGGAA
GCTCCCTCGTGCGCTCTCCTGTTCCGACCCTGCCGCTTACCGGATACCTGTCCGCCTTTCTCCCTTCGGG
AAGCGTGGCGCTTTCTCATAGCTCACGCTGTAGGTATCTCAGTTCGGTGTAGGTCGTTCGCTCCAAGCTG
GGCTGTGTGCACGAACCCCCCGTTCAGCCCGACCGCTGCGCCTTATCCGGTAACTATCGTCTTGAGTCCA
ACCCGGTAAGACACGACTTATCGCCACTGGCAGCAGCCACTGGTAACAGGATTAGCAGAGCGAGGTATGT
AGGCGGTGCTACAGAGTTCTTGAAGTGGTGGCCTAACTACGGCTACACTAGAAGAACAGTATTTGGTATC
TGCGCTCTGCTGAAGCCAGTTACCTTCGGAAAAAGAGTTGGTAGCTCTTGATCCGGCAAACAAACCACCG
CTGGTAGCGGTGGTTTTTTTGTTTGCAAGCAGCAGATTACGCGCAGAAAAAAAGGATCTCAAGAAGATCC
TTTGATCTTTTCTACGGGGTCTGACGCTCAGTGGAACGAAAACTCACGTTAAGGGATTTTGGTCATGAGA
TTATCAAAAAGGATCTTCACCTAGATCCTTTTAAATTAAAAATGAAGTTTTAAATCAATCTAAAGTATAT
ATGAGTAAACTTGGTCTGACAGTTACCAATGCTTAATCAGTGAGGCACCTATCTCAGCGATCTGTCTATT
TCGTTCATCCATAGTTGCCTGACTCCCCGTCGTGTAGATAACTACGATACGGGAGGGCTTACCATCTGGC
CCCAGTGCTGCAATGATACCGCGAGAACCACGCTCACCGGCTCCAGATTTATCAGCAATAAACCAGCCAG
CCGGAAGGGCCGAGCGCAGAAGTGGTCCTGCAACTTTATCCGCCTCCATCCAGTCTATTAATTGTTGCCG
GGAAGCTAGAGTAAGTAGTTCGCCAGTTAATAGTTTGCGCAACGTTGTTGCCATTGCTACAGGCATCGTG
GTGTCACGCTCGTCGTTTGGTATGGCTTCATTCAGCTCCGGTTCCCAACGATCAAGGCGAGTTACATGAT
CCCCCATGTTGTGCAAAAAAGCGGTTAGCTCCTTCGGTCCTCCGATCGTTGTCAGAAGTAAGTTGGCCGC
AGTGTTATCACTCATGGTTATGGCAGCACTGCATAATTCTCTTACTGTCATGCCATCCGTAAGATGCTTT
TCTGTGACTGGTGAGTACTCAACCAAGTCATTCTGAGAATAGTGTATGCGGCGACCGAGTTGCTCTTGCC
CGGCGTCAATACGGGATAATACCGCGCCACATAGCAGAACTTTAAAAGTGCTCATCATTGGAAAACGTTC
TTCGGGGCGAAAACTCTCAAGGATCTTACCGCTGTTGAGATCCAGTTCGATGTAACCCACTCGTGCACCC
AACTGATCTTCAGCATCTTTTACTTTCACCAGCGTTTCTGGGTGAGCAAAAACAGGAAGGCAAAATGCCG
CAAAAAAGGGAATAAGGGCGACACGGAAATGTTGAATACTCATACTCTTCCTTTTTCAATATTATTGAAG
CATTTATCAGGGTTATTGTCTCATGAGCGGATACATATTTGAATGTATTTAGAAAAATAAACAAATAGGG
GTTCCGCGCACATTTCCCCGAAAAGTGCCACCTAAATTGTAAGCGTTAATATTTTGTTAAAATTCGCGTT
AAATTTTTGTTAAATCAGCTCATTTTTTAACCAATAGGCCGAAATCGGCAAAATCCCTTATAAATCAAAA
GAATAGACCGAGATAGGGTTGAGTGGCCGCTACAGGGCGCTCCCATTCGCCATTCAGGCTGCGCAACTGT
TGGGAAGGGCGTTTCGGTGCGGGCCTCTTCGCTATTACGCCAGCTGGCGAAAGGGGGATGTGCTGCAAGG
CGATTAAGTTGGGTAACGCCAGGGTTTTCCCAGTCACGACGTTGTAAAACGACGGCCAGTGAGCGCGACG
TAATACGACTCACTATAGGGCGAATTGGCGGAAGGCCGTCAAGGCCACGTGTCTTGTCCAGAGCTCGATA
TCGAATTAATTC
